Addgene plasmid #222491: pESC-LYS (V5 and HA)
Purpose: (Empty Backbone) Co-expression of two genes in yeast with V5 and HA tags and LYS2 selection
Depositing lab: Tetsuo Matsuzaki & Kiyofumi Yamada. Depositing organization: Nagoya University School of Medicine. Publication: A novel plasmid-based experimental system in Saccharomyces cerevisiae that enables the introduction of 10 different plasmids into cells. Dong G, Nakai T, Matsuzaki T. FEBS Open Bio. 2024 Oct 10. doi: 10.1002/2211-5463.13893. PubMed 39387713.
Backbone
  Vector backbone: pESC-URA
  Backbone manufacturer: Agilent Technologies
  Backbone size (bp): 10370
  Vector type: Yeast Expression
  Selectable markers: LYS2
  Tag / fusion protein: V5 (C terminal on backbone); HA (C terminal on backbone)
Growth in bacteria
  Bacterial resistance: Ampicillin, 100 μg/mL
  Growth temperature: 37°C
  Growth strain: DH5alpha
  Copy number: High Copy
Gene/Insert
  Gene/Insert name: None
  Tag / fusion protein: V5 (C terminal on backbone); HA (C terminal on backbone)
Terms and licenses: Academic/Nonprofit Terms; Industry Terms: Not Available to Industry
Depositor comments: Please visit https://doi.org/10.1101/2023.05.01.538886 for bioRxiv preprint.
How to cite: pESC-LYS (V5 and HA) was a gift from Tetsuo Matsuzaki & Kiyofumi Yamada (Addgene plasmid # 222491 ; http://n2t.net/addgene:222491 ; RRID:Addgene_222491)
