[The description below was written by a language model from this plasmid's Addgene catalogue record and pLannotate feature annotations shown in this document.]
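Description:
pESC-LYS (V5 and HA) is an empty yeast expression backbone derived from the commercial pESC-URA vector, in which the auxotrophic marker is LYS2. It is an E. coli–S. cerevisiae shuttle plasmid of roughly 10.4 kb. In bacteria it replicates at high copy from a ColE1/pUC-type origin and is selected with ampicillin through the β-lactamase gene. An f1 origin is also present, which in principle allows single-stranded DNA production. In yeast it is maintained episomally by the 2μ origin and selected by complementation of lysine auxotrophy. The marker cassette consists of the LYS2 promoter and the full alpha-aminoadipate reductase coding sequence. The short RAD16 fragment annotated next to it most likely came along with the cloned genomic LYS2 segment. Small annotated fragments of bom, rop, lacZα and lacI appear to be cloning remnants rather than functional elements.

The expression module is the divergent GAL1,10 promoter, which is regulated by Gal4 and galactose-inducible, and it drives two outward-facing cloning positions. One side ends at the ADH1 terminator and the other at the CYC1 terminator. According to the catalogue entry, the backbone supplies C-terminal V5 and HA tags. The feature table shows a partial HA match upstream of the CYC1 terminator. On the ADH1 side it shows a fragment annotated as a Pk-type tag, which is consistent with the V5 epitope. A T7 promoter sits on the GAL1/HA side.

No insert is present. The plasmid is intended for co-expression of two separately tagged proteins from one vector. It belongs to a system of plasmids with different markers that allows many plasmids to be introduced into a single yeast cell.
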