Features (pLannotate 1.2.2; 20 found; start..end, strand, type, name):
    137..186     +  misc_feature   bom (fragment): basis of mobility region from pBR322
    294..533     +  promoter       LYS2 promoter: S. cerevisiae LYS2
    534..4715    +  CDS            LYS2: alpha-aminoadipate reductase, required for lysine biosynthesis; S. cerevisiae LYS2; yeast auxotrophic marker
   4846..5085    -  CDS            RAD16 (fragment): RAD16_YEAST - Experimental evidence at protein level: Swiss-Prot protein existence level 1. Component of the global genome repair (GGR) complex which promotes global genome nucleotide excision repair (GG-NER) which removes DNA damage from nontranscribing DNA. Involved in differential repair of DNA after UV damage. Will repair preferentially the MAT-alpha locus compared with the HML-alpha locus. From Saccharomyces cerevisiae (strain ATCC 204508 / S288c) (Baker's yeast).
   5095..5146    +  misc_feature   bom (fragment): basis of mobility region from pBR322
   5174..5602    -  rep_origin     f1 ori (sequence partly withheld): f1 bacteriophage origin of replication; arrow indicates direction of (+) strand synthesis
   5606..5675    -  CDS            lacZα (fragment): LacZα fragment of β-galactosidase; lacZ fragment
   5681..5846    -  terminator     ADH1 terminator: S. cerevisiae ADH1; transcription terminator for the S. cerevisiae alcohol dehydrogenase 1 (ADH1) gene
   5850..5972    -  CDS            ADH1 (fragment): ADH1_YEAST - Also known as ADC1. Experimental evidence at protein level: Swiss-Prot protein existence level 1. This isozyme preferentially catalyzes the conversion of primary unbranched alcohols to their corresponding aldehydes. Also shows activity toward secondary alcohols. From Saccharomyces cerevisiae (strain ATCC 204508 / S288c) (Baker's yeast).
   5992..6032    -  misc_feature   12Pktag (fragment)
   6085..6749    +  promoter       GAL1,10 promoter: GAL1 and GAL10 genes of S. cerevisiae; divergent inducible promoter, regulated by Gal4
   6760..6778    +  promoter       T7 promoter: promoter for bacteriophage T7 RNA polymerase
   6802..6830    +  CDS            3xHA (fragment): three tandem HA epitope tags
   6855..7044    +  terminator     CYC1 terminator: S. cerevisiae CYC1; transcription terminator for CYC1
   7047..7104    -  CDS            lacI (fragment): lac repressor; lacI; The lac repressor binds to the lac operator to inhibit transcription in E. coli. This inhibition can be relieved by adding lactose or isopropyl-β-D-thiogalactopyranoside (IPTG).
   7287..7875    -  rep_origin     ori: high-copy-number ColE1/pMB1/pBR322/pUC origin of replication
   8046..8906    -  CDS            AmpR: β-lactamase; bla; confers resistance to ampicillin, carbenicillin, and related antibiotics
   8907..9011    -  promoter       AmpR promoter: bla
   9038..10380   -  rep_origin     2μ ori: yeast 2μ plasmid origin of replication
  10448..35      +  CDS            rop (fragment) (across the origin): Rop protein, which maintains plasmids at low copy number; rop
>Addgene plasmid #222491 | pESC-LYS (V5 and HA) | addgene full sequence | sequence record 445560 | Addgene NGS Result
TCGCGCGTTTCGGTGATGACGGTGAAAACCTCTGACACATGCAGCTCCCGGAGACGGTCACAGCTTGTCT
GTAAGCGGATGCCGGGAGCAGACAAGCCCGTCAGGGCGCGTCAGCGGGTGTTGGCGGGTGTCGGGGCTGG
CTTAACTATGCGGCATCAGAGCAGATTGTACTGAGAGTGCACCATACCAGCTTTTCAATTCAATTCAGCC
AGCGGAATTCCACTTACAGCTTTTCAATTCAATTCTGCCAGCGGAATTCCACTTACAGCTTTTCAATTCA
ATTCAGCCAGCGGAATTCCACTTGCAATTACATAAAAAATTCCGGCGGTTTTTCGCGTGTGACTCAATGT
CGAAATACCTGCCTAATGAACATGAACATCGCCCAAATGTATTTGAAGACCCGCTGGGAGAAGTTCAAGA
TATATAAGTAACAAGCAGCCAATAGTATAAAAAAAAATCTGAGTTTATTACCTTTCCTGGAATTTCAGTG
AAAAACTGCTAATTATAGAGAGATATCACAGAGTTACTCACTAATGACTAACGAAAAGGTCTGGATAGAG
AAGTTGGATAATCCAACTCTTTCAGTGTTACCACATGACTTTTTACGCCCACAACAAGAACCTTATACGA
AACAAGCTACATATTCGTTACAGCTACCTCAGCTCGATGTGCCTCATGATAGTTTTTCTAACAAATACGC
TGTCGCTTTGAGTGTATGGGCTGCATTGATATATAGAGTAACCGGTGACGATGATATTGTTCTTTATATT
GCGAATAACAAAATCTTAAGATTCAATATTCAACCAACGTGGTCATTTAATGAGCTGTATTCTACAATTA
ACAATGAGTTGAACAAGCTCAATTCTATTGAGGCCAATTTTTCCTTTGACGAGCTAGCTGAAAAAATTCA
AAGTTGCCAAGACCTGGAAAGGACCCCTCAGTTGTTCCGTTTGGCCTTTTTGGAAAACCAAGATTTCAAA
TTAGACGAGTTCAAGCATCATTTAGTGGACTTTGCTTTGAATTTGGATACCAGTAATAATGCGCATGTTT
TGAACTTAATTTATAACAGCTTACTGTATTCGAATGAAAGAGTAACCATTGTTGCGGACCAATTTACTCA
ATATTTGACTGCTGCGCTAAGCGATCCATCCAATTGCATAACTAAAATCTCTCTGATCACCGCATCATCC
AAGGATAGTTTACCTGATCCAACTAAGAACTTGGGCTGGTGCGATTTCGTGGGGTGTATTCACGACATTT
TCCAGGACAATGCTGAAGCCTTCCCAGAGAGAACCTGTGTTGTGGAGACTCCAACACTAAATTCCGACAA
GTCCCGTTCTTTCACTTATCGCGACATCAACCGCACTTCTAACATAGTTGCCCATTATTTGATTAAAACA
GGTATCAAAAGAGGTGATGTAGTGATGATCTATTCTTCTAGGGGTGTGGATTTGATGGTATGTGTGATGG
GTGTCTTGAAAGCCGGCGCAACCTTTTCAGTTATCGACCCTGCATATCCCCCAGCCAGACAAACCATTTA
CTTAGGTGTTGCTAAACCACGTGGGTTGATTGTTATTAGAGCTGCTGGACAATTGGATCAACTAGTAGAA
GATTACATCAATGATGAATTGGAGATTGTTTCAAGAATCAATTCCATCGCTATTCAAGAAAATGGTACCA
TTGAAGGTGGCAAATTGGACAATGGCGAGGATGTTTTGGCTCCATATGATCACTACAAAGACACCAGAAC
AGGTGTTGTAGTTGGACCAGATTCCAACCCAACCCTATCTTTCACATCTGGTTCCGAAGGTATTCCTAAG
GGTGTTCTTGGTAGACATTTTTCCTTGGCTTATTATTTCAATTGGATGTCCAAAAGGTTCAACTTAACAG
AAAATGATAAATTCACAATGCTGAGCGGTATTGCACATGATCCAATTCAAAGAGATATGTTTACACCATT
ATTTTTAGGTGCCCAATTGTATGTCCCTACTCAAGATGATATTGGTACACCGGGCCGTTTAGCGGAATGG
ATGAGTAAGTATGGTTGCACAGTTACCCATTTAACACCTGCCATGGGTCAATTACTTACTGCCCAAGCTA
CTACACCATTCCCTAAGTTACATCATGCGTTCTTTGTGGGTGACATTTTAACAAAACGTGATTGTCTGAG
GTTACAAACCTTGGCAGAAAATTGCCGTATTGTTAATATGTACGGTACCACTGAAACACAGCGTGCAGTT
TCTTATTTCGAAGTTAAATCAAAAAATGACGATCCAAACTTTTTGAAAAAATTGAAAGATGTCATGCCTG
CTGGTAAAGGTATGTTGAACGTTCAGCTACTAGTTGTTAACAGGAACGATCGTACTCAAATATGTGGTAT
TGGCGAAATAGGTGAGATTTATGTTCGTGCAGGTGGTTTGGCCGAAGGTTATAGAGGATTACCAGAATTG
AATAAAGAAAAATTTGTGAACAACTGGTTTGTTGAAAAAGATCACTGGAATTATTTGGATAAGGATAATG
GTGAACCTTGGAGACAATTCTGGTTAGGTCCAAGAGATAGATTGTACAGAACGGGTGATTTAGGTCGTTA
TCTACCAAACGGTGACTGTGAATGTTGCGGTAGGGCTGATGATCAAGTTAAAATTCGTGGGTTCAGAATC
GAATTAGGAGAAATAGATACGCACATTTCCCAACATCCATTGGTAAGAGAAAACATTACTTTAGTTCGCA
AAAATGCCGACAATGAGCCAACATTGATCACATTTATGGTCCCAAGATTTGACAAGCCAGATGACTTGTC
TAAGTTCCAAAGTGATGTTCCAAAGGAGGTTGAAACTGACCCTATAGTTAAGGGCTTAATCGGTTACCAT
CTTTTATCCAAGGACATCAGGACTTTCTTAAAGAAAAGATTGGCTAGCTATGCTATGCCTTCCTTGATTG
TGGTTATGGATAAACTACCATTGAATCCAAATGGTAAAGTTGATAAGCCTAAACTTCAATTCCCAACTCC
CAAGCAATTAAATTTGGTAGCTGAAAATACAGTTTCTGAAACTGACGACTCTCAGTTTACCAATGTTGAG
CGCGAGGTTAGAGACTTATGGTTAAGTATATTACCTACCAAGCCAGCATCTGTATCACCAGATGATTCGT
TTTTCGATTTAGGTGGTCATTCTATCTTGGCTACCAAAATGATTTTTACCTTAAAGAAAAAGCTGCAAGT
TGATTTACCATTGGGCACAATTTTCAAGTATCCAACGATAAAGGCCTTTGCCGCGGAAATTGACAGAATT
AAATCATCGGGTGGATCATCTCAAGGTGAGGTCGTCGAAAATGTCACTGCAAATTATGCGGAAGACGCCA
AGAAATTGGTTGAGACGCTACCAAGTTCGTACCCCTCTCGTGAATATTTTGTTGAACCTAATAGTGCCGA
AGGAAAAACAACAATTAATGTGTTTGTTACCGGTGTCACAGGATTTCTGGGCTCCTACATCCTTGCAGAT
TTGTTAGGACGTTCTCCAAAGAACTACAGTTTCAAAGTGTTTGCCCACGTCAGGGCCAAGGAGGATGAAG
AAGCTGCATTTGCAAGATTACAAAAGGCAGGTATCACCTATGGTACTTGGAACGAAAAATTTGCCTCAAA
TATTAAAGTTGTATTAGGCGATTTATCTAAAAGCCAATTTGGTCTTTCAGATGAGAAGTGGATGGATTTG
GCAAACACAGTTGATATAATTATCCATAATGGTGCGTTAGTTCACTGGGTTTATCCATATGCCAAATTGA
GGGACCCAAATGTTATTTCAACTATCAATGTTATGAGCTTAGCCGCCGTCGGCAAGCCAAAGTTCTTTGA
CTTTGTTTCCTCCACTTCTACTCTTGACACTGAATACTACTTTAATTTGTCAGATAAACTTGTTAGCGAA
GGGAAGCCAGGCATTTTAGAATCAGACGATTTAATGAACTCTGCAAGCGGGCTCACTGGTGGATATGGTC
AGTCCAAATGGGCTGCTGAGTACATCATTAGACGTGCAGGTGAAAGGGGCCTACGTGGGTGTATTGTCAG
ACCAGGTTACGTAACAGGTGCCTCTGCCAATGGTTCTTCAAACACAGATGATTTCTTATTGAGATTTTTG
AAAGGTTCAGTCCAATTAGGTAAGATTCCAGATATCGAAAATTCCGTGAATATGGTTCCAGTAGATCATG
TTGCTCGTGTTGTTGTTGCTACGTCTTTGAATCCTCCCAAAGAAAATGAATTGGCCGTTGCTCAAGTAAC
GGGTCACCCAAGAATATTATTCAAAGACTACTTGTATACTTTACACGATTATGGTTACGATGTCGAAATC
GAAAGCTATTCTAAATGGAAGAAATCATTGGAGGCGTCTGTTATTGACAGGAATGAAGAAAATGCGTTGT
ATCCTTTGCTACACATGGTCTTAGACAACTTACCTGAAAGTACCAAAGCTCCGGAACTAGACGATAGGAA
CGCCGTGGCATCTTTAAAGAAAGACACCGCATGGACAGGTGTTGATTGGTCTAATGGAATAGGTGTTACT
CCAGAAGAGGTTGGTATATATATTGCATTTTTAAACAAGGTTGGATTTTTACCTCCACCAACTCATAATG
ACAAACTTCCACTGCCAAGTATAGAACTAACTCAAGCGCAAATAAGTCTAGTTGCTTCAGGTGCTGGTGC
TCGTGGAAGCTCCGCAGCAGCTTAAGGTTGAGCATTACGTATGATATGTCCATGTACAATAATTAAATAT
GAATTAGGAGAAAGACTTAGCTTCTTTTCGGGTGATGTCACTTAAAAACTCCGAGAATAATATATAATAA
GAGAATAAAATATTAGTTATTGAATAAGAACTGTAAATCAGCTGGCGTTAGTCTGCTAATGGCAGCTTCA
TCTTGGTTTATTGTAGCATGAATCATATTTGCCTTTTTTTCCTGTAATTCAATGATTCTTGCTTCTATAC
TATCCTCAATGCAAAACCTTGTGATCTTCACAGGTCGATACTGACCAATTCTATGAACTCTATCACCACT
TTGCCATTCAACACTAGGGTTCCACCATGGGTCTAAAATGAATACTCCCGGGCCTATGCGGTGTGAAATA
CCGCACAGATGCGTAAGGAGAAAATACCGCATCAGGAAATTGTAAGCGTTAATATTTTGTTAAAATTCGC
GTTAAATTTTTGTTAAATCAGCTCATTTTTTAACCAATAGGCCGAAATCGGCAAAATCCCTTATAAATCA
AAAGAATAGACCGAGATAGGGT
[37 nt withheld, positions 5273-5309]
AAAGAACGTGGACTCCAACGTCAAAGG
[49 nt withheld, positions 5337-5385]
T
[91 nt withheld, positions 5387-5477]
G
[124 nt withheld, positions 5479-5602]
CCATTCGCCATTCAGGCTGCGCAACTGTTGGGAAGGGCGATCGGTGCGGGCCTCTTCGCTATTACGCCAG
CTGAATTGGAGCGACCTCATGCTATACCTGAGAAAGCAACCTGACCTACAGGAAAGAGTTACTCAAGAAT
AAGAATTTTCGTTTTAAAACCTAAGAGTCACTTTAAAATTTGTATACACTTATTTTTTTTATAACTTATT
TAATAATAAAAATCATAAATCATAAGAAATTCGCTTATTTAGAAGTGTCAACAACGTATCTACCAACGAT
TTGACCCTTTTCCATCTTTTCGTAAATTTCTGGCAAGGTAGACAAGCCGACAACCTTGATTGGAGACTTG
ACCAAACCTCTGGCGAAGAATTGTTAATTAAGAGCTCAGGTAGAATCCAGACCCAGCAGAGGGTTAGGGA
TAGGCTTACCAGATCTCATCGATACTAGTGCGGCCGCCCTTTAGTGAGGGTTGAATTCGAATTTTCAAAA
ATTCTTACTTTTTTTTTGGATGGACGCAAAGAAGTTTAATAATCATATTACATGGCATTACCACCATATA
CATATCCATATACATATCCATATCTAATCTTACTTATATGTTGTGGAAATGTAAAGAGCCCCATTATCTT
AGCCTAAAAAAACCTTCTCTTTGGAACTTTCAGTAATACGCTTAACTGCTCATTGCTATATTGAAGTACG
GATTAGAAGCCGCCGAGCGGGTGACAGCCCTCCGAAGGAAGACTCTCCTCCGTGCGTCCTCGTCTTCACC
GGTCGCGTTCCTGAAACGCAGATGTGCCTCGCGCCGCACTGCTCCGAACAATAAAGATTCTACAATACTA
GCTTTTATGGTTATGAAGAGGAAAAATTGGCAGTAACCTGGCCCCACAAACCTTCAAATGAACGAATCAA
ATTAACAACCATAGGATGATAATGCGATTAGTTTTTTAGCCTTATTTCTGGGGTAATTAATCAGCGAAGC
GATGATTTTTGATCTATTAACAGATATATAAATGCAAAAACTGCATAACCACTTTAACTAATACTTTCAA
CATTTTCGGTTTGTATTACTTCTTATTCAAATGTAATAAAAGTATCAACAAAAAATTGTTAATATACCTC
TATACTTTAACGTCAAGGAGAAAAAACCCCGGATCCGTAATACGACTCACTATAGGGCCCGGGCGTCGAC
ATGCTCGAGTACCCATACGATGTTCCAGATTACGCTTAAGCTTGGTACCGCGGCTAGCTAAGATCCGCTC
TAACCGAAAAGGAAGGAGTTAGACAACCTGAAGTCTAGGTCCCTATTTATTTTTTTATAGTTATGTTAGT
ATTAAGAACGTTATTTATATTTCAAATTTTTCTTTTTTTTCTGTACAGACGCGTGTACGCATGTAACATT
ATACTGAAAACCTTGCTTGAGAAGGTTTTGGGACGCTCGAAGATCCAGCTGCATTAATGAATCGGCCAAC
GCGCGGGGAGAGGCGGTTTGCGTATTGGGCGCTCTTCCGCTTCCTCGCTCACTGACTCGCTGCGCTCGGT
CGTTCGGCTGCGGCGAGCGGTATCAGCTCACTCAAAGGCGGTAATACGGTTATCCACAGAATCAGGGGAT
AACGCAGGAAAGAACATGTGAGCAAAAGGCCAGCAAAAGGCCAGGAACCGTAAAAAGGCCGCGTTGCTGG
CGTTTTTCCATAGGCTCCGCCCCCCTGACGAGCATCACAAAAATCGACGCTCAAGTCAGAGGTGGCGAAA
CCCGACAGGACTATAAAGATACCAGGCGTTTCCCCCTGGAAGCTCCCTCGTGCGCTCTCCTGTTCCGACC
CTGCCGCTTACCGGATACCTGTCCGCCTTTCTCCCTTCGGGAAGCGTGGCGCTTTCTCATAGCTCACGCT
GTAGGTATCTCAGTTCGGTGTAGGTCGTTCGCTCCAAGCTGGGCTGTGTGCACGAACCCCCCGTTCAGCC
CGACCGCTGCGCCTTATCCGGTAACTATCGTCTTGAGTCCAACCCGGTAAGACACGACTTATCGCCACTG
GCAGCAGCCACTGGTAACAGGATTAGCAGAGCGAGGTATGTAGGCGGTGCTACAGAGTTCTTGAAGTGGT
GGCCTAACTACGGCTACACTAGAAGAACAGTATTTGGTATCTGCGCTCTGCTGAAGCCAGTTACCTTCGG
AAAAAGAGTTGGTAGCTCTTGATCCGGCAAACAAACCACCGCTGGTAGCGGTGGTTTTTTTGTTTGCAAG
CAGCAGATTACGCGCAGAAAAAAAGGATCTCAAGAAGATCCTTTGATCTTTTCTACGGGGTCTGACGCTC
AGTGGAACGAAAACTCACGTTAAGGGATTTTGGTCATGAGATTATCAAAAAGGATCTTCACCTAGATCCT
TTTAAATTAAAAATGAAGTTTTAAATCAATCTAAAGTATATATGAGTAAACTTGGTCTGACAGTTACCAA
TGCTTAATCAGTGAGGCACCTATCTCAGCGATCTGTCTATTTCGTTCATCCATAGTTGCCTGACTCCCCG
TCGTGTAGATAACTACGATACGGGAGGGCTTACCATCTGGCCCCAGTGCTGCAATGATACCGCGAGACCC
ACGCTCACCGGCTCCAGATTTATCAGCAATAAACCAGCCAGCCGGAAGGGCCGAGCGCAGAAGTGGTCCT
GCAACTTTATCCGCCTCCATCCAGTCTATTAATTGTTGCCGGGAAGCTAGAGTAAGTAGTTCGCCAGTTA
ATAGTTTGCGCAACGTTGTTGCCATTGCTACAGGCATCGTGGTGTCACGCTCGTCGTTTGGTATGGCTTC
ATTCAGCTCCGGTTCCCAACGATCAAGGCGAGTTACATGATCCCCCATGTTGTGCAAAAAAGCGGTTAGC
TCCTTCGGTCCTCCGATCGTTGTCAGAAGTAAGTTGGCCGCAGTGTTATCACTCATGGTTATGGCAGCAC
TGCATAATTCTCTTACTGTCATGCCATCCGTAAGATGCTTTTCTGTGACTGGTGAGTACTCAACCAAGTC
ATTCTGAGAATAGTGTATGCGGCGACCGAGTTGCTCTTGCCCGGCGTCAATACGGGATAATACCGCGCCA
CATAGCAGAACTTTAAAAGTGCTCATCATTGGAAAACGTTCTTCGGGGCGAAAACTCTCAAGGATCTTAC
CGCTGTTGAGATCCAGTTCGATGTAACCCACTCGTGCACCCAACTGATCTTCAGCATCTTTTACTTTCAC
CAGCGTTTCTGGGTGAGCAAAAACAGGAAGGCAAAATGCCGCAAAAAAGGGAATAAGGGCGACACGGAAA
TGTTGAATACTCATACTCTTCCTTTTTCAATATTATTGAAGCATTTATCAGGGTTATTGTCTCATGAGCG
GATACATATTTGAATGTATTTAGAAAAATAAACAAATAGGGGTTCCGCGCACATTTCCCCGAAAAGTGCC
ACCTGAACGAAGCATCTGTGCTTCATTTTGTAGAACAAAAATGCAACGCGAGAGCGCTAATTTTTCAAAC
AAAGAATCTGAGCTGCATTTTTACAGAACAGAAATGCAACGCGAAAGCGCTATTTTACCAACGAAGAATC
TGTGCTTCATTTTTGTAAAACAAAAATGCAACGCGAGAGCGCTAATTTTTCAAACAAAGAATCTGAGCTG
CATTTTTACAGAACAGAAATGCAACGCGAGAGCGCTATTTTACCAACAAAGAATCTATACTTCTTTTTTG
TTCTACAAAAATGCATCCCGAGAGCGCTATTTTTCTAACAAAGCATCTTAGATTACTTTTTTTCTCCTTT
GTGCGCTCTATAATGCAGTCTCTTGATAACTTTTTGCACTGTAGGTCCGTTAAGGTTAGAAGAAGGCTAC
TTTGGTGTCTATTTTCTCTTCCATAAAAAAAGCCTGACTCCACTTCCCGCGTTTACTGATTACTAGCGAA
GCTGCGGGTGCATTTTTTCAAGATAAAGGCATCCCCGATTATATTCTATACCGATGTGGATTGCGCATAC
TTTGTGAACAGAAAGTGATAGCGTTGATGATTCTTCATTGGTCAGAAAATTATGAACGGTTTCTTCTATT
TTGTCTCTATATACTACGTATAGGAAATGTTTACATTTTCGTATTGTTTTCGATTCACTCTATGAATAGT
TCTTACTACAATTTTTTTGTCTAAAGAGTAATACTAGAGATAAACATAAAAAATGTAGAGGTCGAGTTTA
GATGCAAGTTCAAGGAGCGAAAGGTGGATGGGTAGGTTATATAGGGATATAGCACAGAGATATATAGCAA
AGAGATACTTTTGAGCAATGTTTGTGGAAGCGGTATTCGCAATATTTTAGTAGCTCGTTACAGTCCGGTG
CGTTTTTGGTTTTTTGAAAGTGCGTCTTCAGAGCGCTTTTGGTTTTCAAAAGCGCTCTGAAGTTCCTATA
CTTTCTAGAGAATAGGAACTTCGGAATAGGAACTTCAAAGCGTTTCCGAAAACGAGCGCTTCCGAAAATG
CAACGCGAGCTGCGCACATACAGCTCACTGTTCACGTCGCACCTATATCTGCGTGTTGCCTGTATATATA
TATACATGAGAAGAACGGCATAGTGCGTGTTTATGCTTAAATGCGTACTTATATGCGTCTATTTATGTAG
GATGAAAGGTAGTCTAGTACCTCCTGTGATATTATCCCATTCCATGCGGGGTATCGTATGCTTCCTTCAG
CACTACCCTTTAGCTGTTCTATATGCTGCCACTCCTCAATTGGATTAGTCTCATCCTTCAATGCTATCAT
TTCCTTTGATATTGGATCATACTAAGAAACCATTATTATCATGACATTAACCTATAAAAATAGGCGTATC
ACGAGGCCCTTTCGTC
