>Addgene plasmid #222491 | pESC-LYS (V5 and HA) | depositor partial sequence | sequence record 435779 | LYS2
ATGACTAACGAAAAGGTCTGGATAGAGAAGTTGGATAATCCAACTCTTTCAGTGTTACCACATGACTTTT
TACGCCCACAACAAGAACCTTATACGAAACAAGCTACATATTCGTTACAGCTACCTCAGCTCGATGTGCC
TCATGATAGTTTTTCTAACAAATACGCTGTCGCTTTGAGTGTATGGGCTGCATTGATATATAGAGTAACC
GGTGACGATGATATTGTTCTTTATATTGCGAATAACAAAATCTTAAGATTCAATATTCAACCAACGTGGT
CATTTAATGAGCTGTATTCTACAATTAACAATGAGTTGAACAAGCTCAATTCTATTGAGGCCAATTTTTC
CTTTGACGAGCTAGCTGAAAAAATTCAAAGTTGCCAAGACCTGGAAAGGACCCCTCAGTTGTTCCGTTTG
GCCTTTTTGGAAAACCAAGATTTCAAATTAGACGAGTTCAAGCATCATTTAGTGGACTTTGCTTTGAATT
TGGATACCAGTAATAATGCGCATGTTTTGAACTTAATTTATAACAGCTTACTGTATTCGAATGAAAGAGT
AACCATTGTTGCGGACCAATTTACTCAATATTTGACTGCTGCGCTAAGCGATCCATCCAATTGCATAACT
AAAATCTCTCTGATCACCGCATCATCCAAGGATAGTTTACCTGATCCAACTAAGAACTTGGGCTGGTGCG
ATTTCGTGGGGTGTATTCACGACATTTTCCAGGACAATGCTGAAGCCTTCCCAGAGAGAACCTGTGTTGT
GGAGACTCCAACACTAAATTCCGACAAGTCCCGTTCTTTCACTTATCGCGACATCAACCGCACTTCTAAC
ATAGTTGCCCATTATTTGATTAAAACAGGTATCAAAAGAGGTGATGTAGTGATGATCTATTCTTCTAGGG
GTGTGGATTTGATGGTATGTGTGATGGGTGTCTTGAAAGCCGGCGCAACCTTTTCAGTTATCGACCCTGC
ATATCCCCCAGCCAGACAAACCATTTACTTAGGTGTTGCTAAACCACGTGGGTTGATTGTTATTAGAGCT
GCTGGACAATTGGATCAACTAGTAGAAGATTACATCAATGATGAATTGGAGATTGTTTCAAGAATCAATT
CCATCGCTATTCAAGAAAATGGTACCATTGAAGGTGGCAAATTGGACAATGGCGAGGATGTTTTGGCTCC
ATATGATCACTACAAAGACACCAGAACAGGTGTTGTAGTTGGACCAGATTCCAACCCAACCCTATCTTTC
ACATCTGGTTCCGAAGGTATTCCTAAGGGTGTTCTTGGTAGACATTTTTCCTTGGCTTATTATTTCAATT
GGATGTCCAAAAGGTTCAACTTAACAGAAAATGATAAATTCACAATGCTGAGCGGTATTGCACATGATCC
AATTCAAAGAGATATGTTTACACCATTATTTTTAGGTGCCCAATTGTATGTCCCTACTCAAGATGATATT
GGTACACCGGGCCGTTTAGCGGAATGGATGAGTAAGTATGGTTGCACAGTTACCCATTTAACACCTGCCA
TGGGTCAATTACTTACTGCCCAAGCTACTACACCATTCCCTAAGTTACATCATGCGTTCTTTGTGGGTGA
CATTTTAACAAAACGTGATTGTCTGAGGTTACAAACCTTGGCAGAAAATTGCCGTATTGTTAATATGTAC
GGTACCACTGAAACACAGCGTGCAGTTTCTTATTTCGAAGTTAAATCAAAAAATGACGATCCAAACTTTT
TGAAAAAATTGAAAGATGTCATGCCTGCTGGTAAAGGTATGTTGAACGTTCAGCTACTAGTTGTTAACAG
GAACGATCGTACTCAAATATGTGGTATTGGCGAAATAGGTGAGATTTATGTTCGTGCAGGTGGTTTGGCC
GAAGGTTATAGAGGATTACCAGAATTGAATAAAGAAAAATTTGTGAACAACTGGTTTGTTGAAAAAGATC
ACTGGAATTATTTGGATAAGGATAATGGTGAACCTTGGAGACAATTCTGGTTAGGTCCAAGAGATAGATT
GTACAGAACGGGTGATTTAGGTCGTTATCTACCAAACGGTGACTGTGAATGTTGCGGTAGGGCTGATGAT
CAAGTTAAAATTCGTGGGTTCAGAATCGAATTAGGAGAAATAGATACGCACATTTCCCAACATCCATTGG
TAAGAGAAAACATTACTTTAGTTCGCAAAAATGCCGACAATGAGCCAACATTGATCACATTTATGGTCCC
AAGATTTGACAAGCCAGATGACTTGTCTAAGTTCCAAAGTGATGTTCCAAAGGAGGTTGAAACTGACCCT
ATAGTTAAGGGCTTAATCGGTTACCATCTTTTATCCAAGGACATCAGGACTTTCTTAAAGAAAAGATTGG
CTAGCTATGCTATGCCTTCCTTGATTGTGGTTATGGATAAACTACCATTGAATCCAAATGGTAAAGTTGA
TAAGCCTAAACTTCAATTCCCAACTCCCAAGCAATTAAATTTGGTAGCTGAAAATACAGTTTCTGAAACT
GACGACTCTCAGTTTACCAATGTTGAGCGCGAGGTTAGAGACTTATGGTTAAGTATATTACCTACCAAGC
CAGCATCTGTATCACCAGATGATTCGTTTTTCGATTTAGGTGGTCATTCTATCTTGGCTACCAAAATGAT
TTTTACCTTAAAGAAAAAGCTGCAAGTTGATTTACCATTGGGCACAATTTTCAAGTATCCAACGATAAAG
GCCTTTGCCGCGGAAATTGACAGAATTAAATCATCGGGTGGATCATCTCAAGGTGAGGTCGTCGAAAATG
TCACTGCAAATTATGCGGAAGACGCCAAGAAATTGGTTGAGACGCTACCAAGTTCGTACCCCTCTCGTGA
ATATTTTGTTGAACCTAATAGTGCCGAAGGAAAAACAACAATTAATGTGTTTGTTACCGGTGTCACAGGA
TTTCTGGGCTCCTACATCCTTGCAGATTTGTTAGGACGTTCTCCAAAGAACTACAGTTTCAAAGTGTTTG
CCCACGTCAGGGCCAAGGATGAAGAAGCTGCATTTGCAAGATTACAAAAGGCAGGTATCACCTATGGTAC
TTGGAACGAAAAATTTGCCTCAAATATTAAAGTTGTATTAGGCGATTTATCTAAAAGCCAATTTGGTCTT
TCAGATGAGAAGTGGATGGATTTGGCAAACACAGTTGATATAATTATCCATAATGGTGCGTTAGTTCACT
GGGTTTATCCATATGCCAAATTGAGGGACCCAAATGTTATTTCAACTATCAATGTTATGAGCTTAGCCGC
CGTCGGCAAGCCAAAGTTCTTTGACTTTGTTTCCTCCACTTCTACTCTTGACACTGAATACTACTTTAAT
TTGTCAGATAAACTTGTTAGCGAAGGGAAGCCAGGCATTTTAGAATCAGACGATTTAATGAACTCTGCAA
GCGGGCTCACTGGTGGATATGGTCAGTCCAAATGGGCTGCTGAGTACATCATTAGACGTGCAGGTGAAAG
GGGCCTACGTGGGTGTATTGTCAGACCAGGTTACGTAACAGGTGCCTCTGCCAATGGTTCTTCAAACACA
GATGATTTCTTATTGAGATTTTTGAAAGGTTCAGTCCAATTAGGTAAGATTCCAGATATCGAAAATTCCG
TGAATATGGTTCCAGTAGATCATGTTGCTCGTGTTGTTGTTGCTACGTCTTTGAATCCTCCCAAAGAAAA
TGAATTGGCCGTTGCTCAAGTAACGGGTCACCCAAGAATATTATTCAAAGACTACTTGTATACTTTACAC
GATTATGGTTACGATGTCGAAATCGAAAGCTATTCTAAATGGAAGAAATCATTGGAGGCGTCTGTTATTG
ACAGGAATGAAGAAAATGCGTTGTATCCTTTGCTACACATGGTCTTAGACAACTTACCTGAAAGTACCAA
AGCTCCGGAACTAGACGATAGGAACGCCGTGGCATCTTTAAAGAAAGACACCGCATGGACAGGTGTTGAT
TGGTCTAATGGAATAGGTGTTACTCCAGAAGAGGTTGGTATATATATTGCATTTTTAAACAAGGTTGGAT
TTTTACCTCCACCAACTCATAATGACAAACTTCCACTGCCAAGTATAGAACTAACTCAAGCGCAAATAAG
TCTAGTTGCTTCAGGTGCTGGTGCTCGTGGAAGCTCCGCAGCAGCTTAA
